Addgene plasmid #211368: pET-3a_mb2m
Purpose: Expresses murine b2m
Depositing lab: Adnane Achour. Depositing organization: Karolinska Institutet.
Backbone
  Vector backbone: pET-3a
  Vector type: Bacterial Expression
Growth in bacteria
  Bacterial resistance: Ampicillin, 100 μg/mL
  Growth temperature: 37°C
  Growth strain: DH5alpha
  Copy number: High Copy
Gene/Insert
  Gene/Insert name: b2m
  Species: M. musculus (mouse)
  Entrez Gene: B2m (a.k.a. Ly-m11, beta2-m, beta2m)
Terms and licenses: Academic/Nonprofit Terms; Industry Terms: Not Available to Industry
How to cite: pET-3a_mb2m was a gift from Adnane Achour (Addgene plasmid # 211368 ; http://n2t.net/addgene:211368 ; RRID:Addgene_211368)
