[The description below was written by a language model from this plasmid's Addgene catalogue record and pLannotate feature annotations shown in this document.]
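Description:
pET-3a_mb2m is a bacterial expression plasmid of about 4.9 kb, built on the pET-3a backbone, for producing mouse beta-2 microglobulin (B2m), the light chain of the MHC class I complex, in E. coli. It replicates from a ColE1/pMB1-type origin and also carries the pBR322-derived rop gene and bom (basis of mobility) region. The catalogue lists it as high copy, although rop normally moderates copy number. Selection is by ampicillin, through a β-lactamase gene driven by its own promoter. The tet promoter and two tetracycline-resistance fragments flanking the expression cassette are remnants of the pBR322 tet gene, which the T7 cassette interrupts, so the plasmid is not expected to confer tetracycline resistance.

The expression cassette lies on the reverse strand and consists of a T7 promoter, the efficient ribosome binding site from phage T7 gene 10, the B2m coding sequence and a T7 terminator. No lac operator or lacI gene is annotated, which suggests a plain T7 promoter. Transcription therefore depends on a host that supplies T7 RNA polymerase, while the listed DH5alpha strain serves for propagation. The B2m feature is annotated as a fragment of roughly 300 nt, consistent with the mature protein lacking its signal peptide, though the record does not say so. The T7 tag (gene 10 leader) and a gene 10-derived fragment sit downstream of the insert, between it and the terminator. They are probably leftover vector sequence, but the record does not show whether a stop codon separates them from B2m. The stated purpose is only to express murine b2m. Recombinant b2m of this kind is commonly used for refolding MHC class I complexes for structural or binding studies, but that use is not recorded here.
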