Features (pLannotate 1.2.2; 15 found; start..end, strand, type, name):
     35..226     +  CDS            rop: Rop protein, which maintains plasmids at low copy number; rop
    328..467     +  misc_feature   bom: basis of mobility region from pBR322
    653..1241    -  rep_origin     ori: high-copy-number ColE1/pMB1/pBR322/pUC origin of replication
   1412..2272    -  CDS            AmpR: β-lactamase; bla; confers resistance to ampicillin, carbenicillin, and related antibiotics
   2273..2377    -  promoter       AmpR promoter: bla
   2490..2518    +  promoter       tet promoter: E. coli promoter for tetracycline efflux protein gene
   2566..2858    +  CDS            TcR (fragment): tetracycline efflux protein; tet; confers resistance to tetracycline
   2884..2931    -  terminator     T7 terminator: transcription terminator for bacteriophage T7 RNA polymerase
   2939..2988    -  CDS            SET1 (fragment): solubility-enhancement tag derived from T7 phage gene 10B
   2997..3029    -  CDS            T7 tag (gene 10 leader): leader peptide from bacteriophage T7 gene 10 promotes efficient translation in E. coli
   3038..3334    -  CDS            B2m (fragment): B2MG_MOUSE - Experimental evidence at protein level: Swiss-Prot protein existence level 1. Component of the class I major histocompatibility complex (MHC). Involved in the presentation of peptide antigens to the immune system. From Mus musculus (Mouse).
   3347..3369    -  RBS            RBS: efficient ribosome binding site from bacteriophage T7 gene 10 (Olins and Rangwala, 1989)
   3401..3419    -  promoter       T7 promoter: promoter for bacteriophage T7 RNA polymerase
   3441..4341    +  CDS            TcR (fragment): tetracycline efflux protein; tet; confers resistance to tetracycline
   4583..18      -  CDS            YPB1_ECOLX (across the origin): Protein predicted: Swiss-Prot protein existence level 4. From Escherichia coli.
>Addgene plasmid #211368 | pET-3a_mb2m | addgene full sequence | sequence record 425189 | Addgene NGS Result
CATGAACAGAAATCCCCCTTACACGGAGGCATCAGTGACCAAACAGGAAAAAACCGCCCTTAACATGGCC
CGCTTTATCAGAAGCCAGACATTAACGCTTCTGGAGAAACTCAACGAGCTGGACGCGGATGAACAGGCAG
ACATCTGTGAATCGCTTCACGACCACGCTGATGAGCTTTACCGCAGCTGCCTCGCGCGTTTCGGTGATGA
CGGTGAAAACCTCTGACACATGCAGCTCCCGGAGACGGTCACAGCTTGTCTGTAAGCGGATGCCGGGAGC
AGACAAGCCCGTCAGGGCGCGTCAGCGGGTGTTGGCGGGTGTCGGGGCGCAGCCATGACCCAGTCACGTA
GCGATAGCGGAGTGTATACTGGCTTAACTATGCGGCATCAGAGCAGATTGTACTGAGAGTGCACCATTGC
GGTGTGAAATACCGCACAGATGCGTAAGGAGAAAATACCGCATCAGGCGCTCTTCCGCTTCCTCGCTCAC
TGACTCGCTGCGCTCGGTCGTTCGGCTGCGGCGAGCGGTATCAGCTCACTCAAAGGCGGTAATACGGTTA
TCCACAGAATCAGGGGATAACGCAGGAAAGAACATGTGAGCAAAAGGCCAGCAAAAGGCCAGGAACCGTA
AAAAGGCCGCGTTGCTGGCGTTTTTCCATAGGCTCCGCCCCCCTGACGAGCATCACAAAAATCGACGCTC
AAGTCAGAGGTGGCGAAACCCGACAGGACTATAAAGATACCAGGCGTTTCCCCCTGGAAGCTCCCTCGTG
CGCTCTCCTGTTCCGACCCTGCCGCTTACCGGATACCTGTCCGCCTTTCTCCCTTCGGGAAGCGTGGCGC
TTTCTCATAGCTCACGCTGTAGGTATCTCAGTTCGGTGTAGGTCGTTCGCTCCAAGCTGGGCTGTGTGCA
CGAACCCCCCGTTCAGCCCGACCGCTGCGCCTTATCCGGTAACTATCGTCTTGAGTCCAACCCGGTAAGA
CACGACTTATCGCCACTGGCAGCAGCCACTGGTAACAGGATTAGCAGAGCGAGGTATGTAGGCGGTGCTA
CAGAGTTCTTGAAGTGGTGGCCTAACTACGGCTACACTAGAAGGACAGTATTTGGTATCTGCGCTCTGCT
GAAGCCAGTTACCTTCGGAAAAAGAGTTGGTAGCTCTTGATCCGGCAAACAAACCACCGCTGGTAGCGGT
GGTTTTTTTGTTTGCAAGCAGCAGATTACGCGCAGAAAAAAAGGATCTCAAGAAGATCCTTTGATCTTTT
CTACGGGGTCTGACGCTCAGTGGAACGAAAACTCACGTTAAGGGATTTTGGTCATGAGATTATCAAAAAG
GATCTTCACCTAGATCCTTTTAAATTAAAAATGAAGTTTTAAATCAATCTAAAGTATATATGAGTAAACT
TGGTCTGACAGTTACCAATGCTTAATCAGTGAGGCACCTATCTCAGCGATCTGTCTATTTCGTTCATCCA
TAGTTGCCTGACTCCCCGTCGTGTAGATAACTACGATACGGGAGGGCTTACCATCTGGCCCCAGTGCTGC
AATGATACCGCGAGACCCACGCTCACCGGCTCCAGATTTATCAGCAATAAACCAGCCAGCCGGAAGGGCC
GAGCGCAGAAGTGGTCCTGCAACTTTATCCGCCTCCATCCAGTCTATTAATTGTTGCCGGGAAGCTAGAG
TAAGTAGTTCGCCAGTTAATAGTTTGCGCAACGTTGTTGCCATTGCTGCAGGCATCGTGGTGTCACGCTC
GTCGTTTGGTATGGCTTCATTCAGCTCCGGTTCCCAACGATCAAGGCGAGTTACATGATCCCCCATGTTG
TGCAAAAAAGCGGTTAGCTCCTTCGGTCCTCCGATCGTTGTCAGAAGTAAGTTGGCCGCAGTGTTATCAC
TCATGGTTATGGCAGCACTGCATAATTCTCTTACTGTCATGCCATCCGTAAGATGCTTTTCTGTGACTGG
TGAGTACTCAACCAAGTCATTCTGAGAATAGTGTATGCGGCGACCGAGTTGCTCTTGCCCGGCGTCAACA
CGGGATAATACCGCGCCACATAGCAGAACTTTAAAAGTGCTCATCATTGGAAAACGTTCTTCGGGGCGAA
AACTCTCAAGGATCTTACCGCTGTTGAGATCCAGTTCGATGTAACCCACTCGTGCACCCAACTGATCTTC
AGCATCTTTTACTTTCACCAGCGTTTCTGGGTGAGCAAAAACAGGAAGGCAAAATGCCGCAAAAAAGGGA
ATAAGGGCGACACGGAAATGTTGAATACTCATACTCTTCCTTTTTCAATATTATTGAAGCATTTATCAGG
GTTATTGTCTCATGAGCGGATACATATTTGAATGTATTTAGAAAAATAAACAAATAGGGGTTCCGCGCAC
ATTTCCCCGAAAAGTGCCACCTGACGTCTAAGAAACCATTATTATCATGACATTAACCTATAAAAATAGG
CGTATCACGAGGCCCTTTCGTCTTCAAGAATTCTCATGTTTGACAGCTTATCATCGATAAGCTTTAATGC
GGTAGTTTATCACAGTTAAATTGCTAACGCAGTCAGGCACCGTGTATGAAATCTAACAATGCGCTCATCG
TCATCCTCGGCACCGTCACCCTGGATGCTGTAGGCATAGGCTTGGTTATGCCGGTACTGCCGGGCCTCTT
GCGGGATATCGTCCATTCCGACAGCATCGCCAGTCACTATGGCGTGCTGCTAGCGCTATATGCGTTGATG
CAATTTCTATGCGCACCCGTTCTCGGAGCACTGTCCGACCGCTTTGGCCGCCGCCCAGTCCTGCTCGCTT
CGCTACTTGGAGCCACTATCGACTACGCGATCATGGCGACCACACCCGTCCTGTGGATATCCGGATATAG
TTCCTCCTTTCAGCAAAAAACCCCTCAAGACCCGTTTAGAGGCCCCAAGGGGTTATGCTAGTTATTGCTC
AGCGGTGGCAGCAGCCAACTCAGCTTCCTTTCGGGCTTTGTTAGCAGCCGGATCCGACCCATTTGCTGTC
CACCAGTCATGCTAGCCATGGTCATCACATGTCTCGATCCCAGTAGACGGTCTTGGGCTCGGCCATACTG
TCATGCTTAACTCTGCAGGCGTATGTATCAGTCTCAGTGGGGGTGAATTCAGTGTGAGCCAGGATATAGA
AAGACCAGTCCTTGCTGAAGGACATATCTGACATCTCTACTTTAGGAATTTTTTTCCCGTTCTTCAGCAT
TTGGATTTCAATGTGAGGCGGGTGGAACTGTGTTACGTAGCAGTTCAGTATGTTCGGCTTCCCATTCTCC
GGTGGGTGGCGTGAGTATACTTGAATTTGAGGGGTTTTCTGGATGCCCATGGTATATCTCCTTCTTAAAG
TTAAACAAAATTATTTCTAGAGGGAAACCGTTGTGGTCTCCCTATAGTGAGTCGTATTAATTTCGCGGGA
TCGAGATCTCGATCCTCTACGCCGGACGCATCGTGGCCGGCATCACCGGCGCCACAGGTGCGGTTGCTGG
CGCCTATATCGCCGACATCACCGATGGGGAAGATCGGGCTCGCCACTTCGGGCTCATGAGCGCTTGTTTC
GGCGTGGGTATGGTGGCAGGCCCCGTGGCCGGGGGACTGTTGGGCGCCATCTCCTTGCATGCACCATTCC
TTGCGGCGGCGGTGCTCAACGGCCTCAACCTACTACTGGGCTGCTTCCTAATGCAGGAGTCGCATAAGGG
AGAGCGTCGACCGATGCCCTTGAGAGCCTTCAACCCAGTCAGCTCCTTCCGGTGGGCGCGGGGCATGACT
ATCGTCGCCGCACTTATGACTGTCTTCTTTATCATGCAACTCGTAGGACAGGTGCCGGCAGCGCTCTGGG
TCATTTTCGGCGAGGACCGCTTTCGCTGGAGCGCGACGATGATCGGCCTGTCGCTTGCGGTATTCGGAAT
CTTGCACGCCCTCGCTCAAGCCTTCGTCACTGGTCCCGCCACCAAACGTTTCGGCGAGAAGCAGGCCATT
ATCGCCGGCATGGCGGCCGACGCGCTGGGCTACGTCTTGCTGGCGTTCGCGACGCGAGGCTGGATGGCCT
TCCCCATTATGATTCTTCTCGCTTCCGGCGGCATCGGGATGCCCGCGTTGCAGGCCATGCTGTCCAGGCA
GGTAGATGACGACCATCAGGGACAGCTTCAAGGATCGCTCGCGGCTCTTACCAGCCTAACTTCGATCATT
GGACCGCTGATCGTCACGGCGATTTATGCCGCCTCGGCGAGCACATGGAACGGGTTGGCATGGATTGTAG
GCGCCGCCCTATACCTTGTCTGCCTCCCCGCGTTGCGTCGCGGTGCATGGAGCCGGGCCACCTCGACCTG
AATGGAAGCCGGCGGCACCTCGCTAACGGATTCACCACTCCAAGAATTGGAGCCAATCAATTCTTGCGGA
GAACTGTGAATGCGCAAACCAACCCTTGGCAGAACATATCCATCGCGTCCGCCATCTCCAGCAGCCGCAC
GCGGCGCATCTCGGGCAGCGTTGGGTCCTGGCCACGGGTGCGCATGATCGTGCTCCTGTCGTTGAGGACC
CGGCTAGGCTGGCGGGGTTGCCTTACTGGTTAGCAGAATGAATCACCGATACGCGAGCGAACGTGAAGCG
ACTGCTGCTGCAAAACGTCTGCGACCTGAGCAACAACATGAATGGTCTTCGGTTTCCGTGTTTCGTAAAG
TCTGGAAACGCGGAAGTCAGCGCCCTGCACCATTATGTTCCGGATCTGCATCGCAGGATGCTGCTGGCTA
CCCTGTGGAACACCTACATCTGTATTAACGAAGCGCTGGCATTGACCCTGAGTGATTTTTCTCTGGTCCC
GCCGCATCCATACCGCCAGTTGTTTACCCTCACAACGTTCCAGTAACCGGGCATGTTCATCATCAGTAAC
CCGTATCGTGAGCATCCTCTCTCGTTTCATCGGTATCATTACCCC
